>Addgene plasmid #129771 | KSP_K406 | addgene full sequence | sequence record 263572 | Addgene NGS Result
TAATACGACTCACTATAGGGAGACCACAACGGTTTCCCTCTAGAAATAATTTTGTTTAACTTTAAGAAGG
AGATATACATATGGCCAGCAAGAAGGAGGACAAAGGGAAAAACATCCAGGTTGTGGTCCGATGCCGGCCC
TTCAATCAGTTGGAACGCAAGGCGAGCTCTCACTCTGTGTTGGAATGTGATTCTCAGAGGAAAGAAGTCT
ATGTTCGGACCGGAGGAATAAACGACAAACTGGGAAAGAAAACCTATACATTTGACATGGTGTTTGGGCC
TGCAGCCAAGCAAATTGATGTGTACAGAAGCGTTGTGTGCCCCATCTTGGATGAAGTTATTATGGGATAT
AACTGCACAATCTTTGCGTATGGGCAGACTGGCACAGGCAAGACCTTTACTATGGAAGGGGAAAGATCAT
CAGATGAAGAGTTTACCTGGGAACAGGACCCTCTGGCAGGAATTATTCCTCGAACGCTGCATCAGATATT
TGAGAAGCTCTCTGAGAACGGCACAGAGTTTTCGGTGAAAGTCTCTCTCCTGGAAATCTACAACGAAGAA
CTCTTTGATCTGTTAAGCCCATCTCCCGATGTTGGGGAAAGGCTGCAAATGTTCGATGATCCTCGGAACA
AAAGAGGAGTCATTATCAAAGGGCTGGAGGAGATATCTGTGCATAACAAGGATGAGGTGTACCATATATT
GGAGAGAGGTGCAGCCAGGAGGAAAACTGCTTCTACTCTGATGAATGCATACTCCAGTCGATCCCATTCC
GTGTTCGCGGTCACCATTCACATGAAAGAAACTACTGTTGATGGAGAAGAGCTTGTGAAGATCGGGAAGC
TGAACTTGGTGGATCTGGCGGGAAGTGAAAATATTGGTCGTTCTGGAGCTGTGGACAAAAGAGCACGCGA
AGCTGGAAATATCAACCAATCCCTGCTCACCTTGGGCAGGGTAATAACTGCTCTGGTGGAGAGAACTCCT
CATATTCCATACAGAGAATCCAAACTCACAAGGATCCTGCAGGATTCTCTTGGAGGGAGGACAAAAACCT
CTATCATTGCAACAGTGTCACCTGCATCCATTAATCTGGAGGAAACTGTGAGCACTTTGGACTATGCCAA
CAGAGCAAAGAGTATTATGAATAAGCCAGAGGTTAACCAGAAACTTACAAAGAAGGCGCTAGCCGAGGAA
TGGAAGCGACGCTATGAAAAGGAGAAGGAAAAGAACGCCCGACTAAAGGGTAAGGTGGAGAAGCTTGAGA
TCGAGCTTGCGCGCTGGAGAGCGGGTGAAACTGTTAAGGCGGAGGAGCAAATCAACATGGAGGATCTCAT
GGAGGCAAGCACGCCCAACCTGGAAGTGGAGGCTAGCCATCATCATCATCATCACTAAGCGGCCGCACTC
GATCGAGCACCACCACCACCACCACTGAGATCCGGCTGCTAACAAAGCCCGAAAGGAAGCTGAGTTGGCT
GCTGCCACCGCTGAGCAATAACTAGCATAACCCCTTGGGGCCTCTAAACGGGTCTTGAGGGGTTTTTTGC
TGAAAGGAGGAACTATATCCGGATTGGCGAATGGG
[124 nt withheld, positions 1576-1699]
C
[91 nt withheld, positions 1701-1791]
A
[49 nt withheld, positions 1793-1841]
CCTTTGACGTTGGAGTCCACGTTCTTT
[37 nt withheld, positions 1869-1905]
ACCCTATCTCGGTCTATTCTTTTGATTTATAAGGGATTTTGCCGATTTCGGCCTATTGGTTAAAAAATGA
GCTGATTTAACAAAAATTTAACGCGAATTTTAACAAAATATTAACGCTTACAATTTAGGTGGCACTTTTC
GGGGAAATGTGCGCGGAACCCCTATTTGTTTATTTTTCTAAATACATTCAAATATGTATCCGCTCATGAG
ACAATAACCCTGATAAATGCTTCAATAATATTGAAAAAGGAAGAGTATGAGTATTCAACATTTCCGTGTC
GCCCTTATTCCCTTTTTTGCGGCATTTTGCCTTCCTGTTTTTGCTCACCCAGAAACGCTGGTGAAAGTAA
AAGATGCTGAAGATCAGTTGGGTGCACGAGTGGGTTACATCGAACTGGATCTCAACAGCGGTAAGATCCT
TGAGAGTTTTCGCCCCGAAGAACGTTTTCCAATGATGAGCACTTTTAAAGTTCTGCTATGTGGCGCGGTA
TTATCCCGTATTGACGCCGGGCAAGAGCAACTCGGTCGCCGCATACACTATTCTCAGAATGACTTGGTTG
AGTACTCACCAGTCACAGAAAAGCATCTTACGGATGGCATGACAGTAAGAGAATTATGCAGTGCTGCCAT
AACCATGAGTGATAACACTGCGGCCAACTTACTTCTGACAACGATCGGAGGACCGAAGGAGCTAACCGCT
TTTTTGCACAACATGGGGGATCATGTAACTCGCCTTGATCGTTGGGAACCGGAGCTGAATGAAGCCATAC
CAAACGACGAGCGTGACACCACGATGCCTGCAGCAATGGCAACAACGTTGCGCAAACTATTAACTGGCGA
ACTACTTACTCTAGCTTCCCGGCAACAATTAATAGACTGGATGGAGGCGGATAAAGTTGCAGGACCACTT
CTGCGCTCGGCCCTTCCGGCTGGCTGGTTTATTGCTGATAAATCTGGAGCCGGTGAGCGTGGGTCTCGCG
GTATCATTGCAGCACTGGGGCCAGATGGTAAGCCCTCCCGTATCGTAGTTATCTACACGACGGGGAGTCA
GGCAACTATGGATGAACGAAATAGACAGATCGCTGAGATAGGTGCCTCACTGATTAAGCATTGGTAACTG
TCAGACCAAGTTTACTCATATATACTTTAGATTGATTTAAAACTTCATTTTTAATTTAAAAGGATCTAGG
TGAAGATCCTTTTTGATAATCTCATGACCAAAATCCCTTAACGTGAGTTTTCGTTCCACTGAGCGTCAGA
CCCCGTAGAAAAGATCAAAGGATCTTCTTGAGATCCTTTTTTTCTGCGCGTAATCTGCTGCTTGCAAACA
AAAAAACCACCGCTACCAGCGGTGGTTTGTTTGCCGGATCAAGAGCTACCAACTCTTTTTCCGAAGGTAA
CTGGCTTCAGCAGAGCGCAGATACCAAATACTGTCCTTCTAGTGTAGCCGTAGTTAGGCCACCACTTCAA
GAACTCTGTAGCACCGCCTACATACCTCGCTCTGCTAATCCTGTTACCAGTGGCTGCTGCCAGTGGCGAT
AAGTCGTGTCTTACCGGGTTGGACTCAAGACGATAGTTACCGGATAAGGCGCAGCGGTCGGGCTGAACGG
GGGGTTCGTGCACACAGCCCAGCTTGGAGCGAACGACCTACACCGAACTGAGATACCTACAGCGTGAGCT
ATGAGAAAGCGCCACGCTTCCCGAAGGGAGAAAGGCGGACAGGTATCCGGTAAGCGGCAGGGTCGGAACA
GGAGAGCGCACGAGGGAGCTTCCAGGGGGAAACGCCTGGTATCTTTATAGTCCTGTCGGGTTTCGCCACC
TCTGACTTGAGCGTCGATTTTTGTGATGCTCGTCAGGGGGGCGGAGCCTATGGAAAAACGCCAGCAACGC
GGCCTTTTTACGGTTCCTGGCCTTTTGCTGGCCTTTTGCTCACATGTTCTTTCCTGCGTTATCCCCTGAT
TCTGTGGATAACCGTATTACCGCCTTTGAGTGAGCTGATACCGCTCGCCGCAGCCGAACGACCGAGCGCA
GCGAGTCAGTGAGCGAGGAAGCGGAAGAGCGCCTGATGCGGTATTTTCTCCTTACGCATCTGTGCGGTAT
TTCACACCGCAATGGTGCACTCTCAGTACAATCTGCTCTGATGCCGCATAGTTAAGCCAGTATACACTCC
GCTATCGCTACGTGACTGGGTCATGGCTGCGCCCCGACACCCGCCAACACCCGCTGACGCGCCCTGACGG
GCTTGTCTGCTCCCGGCATCCGCTTACAGACAAGCTGTGACCGTCTCCGGGAGCTGCATGTGTCAGAGGT
TTTCACCGTCATCACCGAAACGCGCGAGGCAGCTGCGGTAAAGCTCATCAGCGTGGTCGTGAAGCGATTC
ACAGATGTCTGCCTGTTCATCCGCGTCCAGCTCGTTGAGTTTCTCCAGAAGCGTTAATGTCTGGCTTCTG
ATAAAGCGGGCCATGTTAAGGGCGGTTTTTTCCTGTTTGGTCACTGATGCCTCCGTGTAAGGGGGATTTC
TGTTCATGGGGGTAATGATACCGATGAAACGAGAGAGGATGCTCACGATACGGGTTACTGATGATGAACA
TGCCCGGTTACTGGAACGTTGTGAGGGTAAACAACTGGCGGTATGGATGCGGCGGGACCAGAGAAAAATC
ACTCAGGGTCAATGCCAGCGCTTCGTTAATACAGATGTAGGTGTTCCACAGGGTAGCCAGCAGCATCCTG
CGATGCAGATCCGGAACATAATGGTGCAGGGCGCTGACTTCCGCGTTTCCAGACTTTACGAAACACGGAA
ACCGAAGACCATTCATGTTGTTGCTCAGGTCGCAGACGTTTTGCAGCAGCAGTCGCTTCACGTTCGCTCG
CGTATCGGTGATTCATTCTGCTAACCAGTAAGGCAACCCCGCCAGCCTAGCCGGGTCCTCAACGACAGGA
GCACGATCATGCGCACCCGTGGCCAGGACCCAACGCTGCCCGAGATCTCGATCCCGCGAAAT
Features (pLannotate 1.2.2; 14 found; start..end, strand, type, name):
      1..19      +  promoter       T7 promoter: promoter for bacteriophage T7 RNA polymerase
     39..1343    +  CDS            kif11-a (fragment): KI11A_XENLA - Also known as eg5. Experimental evidence at protein level: Swiss-Prot protein existence level 1. Plus end-directed motor protein required for establishing a bipolar spindle (PubMed:15583027). Associates with both interphase and spindle microtubules (PubMed:15583027). May be involved in nuclear divisions taking place during the development of unfertilized eggs (PubMed:15583027). Required in non-mitotic cells for transport of secretory proteins from the Golgi complex to the cell surface (By similarity). From Xenopus laevis (African clawed frog).
     51..73      +  RBS            RBS: efficient ribosome binding site from bacteriophage T7 gene 10 (Olins and Rangwala, 1989)
   1368..1384    +  CDS            capTEV™ (fragment): composite tag for in vivo biotinylation, TEV protease cleavage, and 6xHis tagging
   1408..1425    +  CDS            9xHis (fragment): 9xHis affinity tag
   1435..1484    +  CDS            SET1 (fragment): solubility-enhancement tag derived from T7 phage gene 10B
   1492..1539    +  terminator     T7 terminator: transcription terminator for bacteriophage T7 RNA polymerase
   1576..2004    +  rep_origin     f1 ori (sequence partly withheld): f1 bacteriophage origin of replication; arrow indicates direction of (+) strand synthesis
   2057..2161    +  promoter       AmpR promoter: bla
   2162..3022    +  CDS            AmpR: β-lactamase; bla; confers resistance to ampicillin, carbenicillin, and related antibiotics
   3193..3781    +  rep_origin     ori: high-copy-number ColE1/pMB1/pBR322/pUC origin of replication
   3967..4106    -  misc_feature   bom: basis of mobility region from pBR322
   4208..4399    -  CDS            rop: Rop protein, which maintains plasmids at low copy number; rop
   4416..4796    +  CDS            YPB1_ECOLX: Protein predicted: Swiss-Prot protein existence level 4. From Escherichia coli.
