[The description below was written by a language model from this plasmid's Addgene catalogue record and pLannotate feature annotations shown in this document.]
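Description:
KSP_K406 is a pET-based bacterial expression plasmid encoding a chimeric kinesin motor for in vitro biochemical work. The insert is the motor head and neck linker of Xenopus laevis kinesin-5 (KSP/Eg5, gene kif11), truncated at residue 367 and fused to kinesin-1 sequence beginning at Ala345 and running to residue 406. The kinesin-1 neck-coil supplies a coiled-coil dimerization domain, so the product is a compact, stable dimer carrying kinesin-5 catalytic domains rather than the native tetramer. A His6 tag contributed by the backbone sits at the C-terminus for metal-affinity purification. The record does not state the species of the kinesin-1 segment or the cloning method.

In the 4,907 nt sequence, expression is driven by a T7 promoter followed by the phage T7 gene 10 ribosome binding site, and ends at a T7 terminator. Expression therefore depends on a host supplying T7 RNA polymerase, and the depositing lab uses BL21(DE3). No lac operator or lacI gene is annotated. The automated annotation marks the kif11-a fragment across most of the open reading frame; the kinesin-1 portion is not separately annotated. The short downstream hits labelled as capTEV, 9xHis and SET1 fragments are partial matches, with the histidine hit corresponding to the His6 tag and the others most likely reflecting backbone-derived sequence rather than functional tags. The plasmid is propagated in E. coli through a ColE1/pMB1-type origin accompanied by the pBR322 bom site and the rop gene, consistent with its low-copy listing. It is selected with ampicillin via β-lactamase, and an f1 origin is also present.
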