Addgene plasmid #129771: KSP_K406
Purpose: Expresses Xenopus Kinesin-5 KSP head and neck linker, dimerized through kinesin-1 neck-coil to 406 for biochemical assays
Depositing lab: William Hancock. Depositing organization: Pennsylvania State University.
Backbone
  Vector backbone: pET
  Vector type: Bacterial Expression
Growth in bacteria
  Bacterial resistance: Ampicillin, 100 μg/mL
  Growth temperature: 37°C
  Growth strain: DH5alpha
  Growth instructions: Depositing lab uses BL21(DE3) for protein expression.
  Copy number: Low Copy
Gene/Insert
  Gene/Insert name: KSP (alt names: kinesin-5; Eg5)
  Species: X. laevis (frog)
  Mutation: Truncation at 367, fused to kinesin-1 starting Ala345
  Entrez Gene: kif11.L (a.k.a. XELAEV_18034598mg, Cos2, Costal2, XLEg5K2, eg5, hksp, kif11, kif11-a, kif11-b, kif11a, knsl1, trip5)
  Tag / fusion protein: His6 (C terminal on backbone)
  Cloning method: Unknown
Terms and licenses: Academic/Nonprofit Terms; Industry Terms: Not Available to Industry
How to cite: KSP_K406 was a gift from William Hancock (Addgene plasmid # 129771 ; http://n2t.net/addgene:129771 ; RRID:Addgene_129771)
